>Addgene plasmid #230237 | AiP12715 - pAAV-AiE0708m-minBG-SYFP2-WPRE3-BGHpA (Alias: CN2715) | addgene full sequence | sequence record 470515 | Addgene NGS Result
CTAACAGCTGCTGGAAGGTCAGGGTGGATGCAGACTTGTGGCATCCTCTGCTTTCCCTGGCAAAGCACTA
ATCAAACATTGCTAGAATTGTCTTCAAATAGAGCTTGAGAGTCTGAAACAGGTCTGTCCATGTGTGGAGC
ATCAAGCCAGACACATCAGCAAACCACTATGGAAAAGCCTTCATGGCAAAAAAATGGCAAGGGCCAACTG
TGCAGGCTGTGGAGCTCGGGCTGGGCATAAAAGTCAGGGCAGAGCCATCTATTGCTTACATTTGCTTCTG
GGATCCAGATCTTTCGAAGCTAGCGCTACCGGTCGCCACCATGGTGAGCAAGGGCGAGGAGCTGTTCACC
GGGGTGGTGCCCATCCTGGTCGAGCTGGACGGCGACGTAAACGGCCACAAGTTCAGCGTGTCCGGCGAGG
GCGAGGGCGATGCCACCTACGGCAAGCTGACCCTGAAGCTGATCTGCACCACCGGCAAGCTGCCCGTGCC
CTGGCCCACCCTCGTGACCACCCTGGGCTACGGCGTGCAGTGCTTCGCCCGCTACCCCGACCACATGAAG
CAGCACGACTTCTTCAAGTCCGCCATGCCCGAAGGCTACGTCCAGGAGCGCACCATCTTCTTCAAGGACG
ACGGCAACTACAAGACCCGCGCCGAGGTGAAGTTCGAGGGCGACACCCTGGTGAACCGCATCGAGCTGAA
GGGCATCGACTTCAAGGAGGACGGCAACATCCTGGGGCACAAGCTGGAGTACAACTACAACAGCCACAAC
GTCTATATCACCGCCGACAAGCAGAAGAACGGCATCAAGGCCAACTTCAAGATCCGCCACAACATCGAGG
ACGGCGGCGTGCAGCTCGCCGACCACTACCAGCAGAACACCCCCATCGGCGACGGCCCCGTGCTGCTGCC
CGACAACCACTACCTGAGCTACCAGTCCAAGCTGAGCAAAGACCCCAACGAGAAGCGCGATCACATGGTC
CTGCTGGAGTTCGTGACCGCCGCCGGGATCACTCTCGGCATGGACGAGCTGTACAAGTAAGTCGACGGCG
CGCCGCGGCCGCGAATTCGATATCATAATCAACCTCTGGATTACAAAATTTGTGAAAGATTGACTGGTAT
TCTTAACTATGTTGCTCCTTTTACGCTATGTGGATACGCTGCTTTAATGCCTTTGTATCATGCTATTGCT
TCCCGTATGGCTTTCATTTTCTCCTCCTTGTATAAATCCTGGTTAGTTCTTGCCACGGCGGAACTCATCG
CCGCCTGCCTTGCCCGCTGCTGGACAGGGGCTCGGCTGTTGGGCACTGACAATTCCGTGGCTCGAGAGAT
CTTCGACTGTGCCTTCTAGTTGCCAGCCATCTGTTGTTTGCCCCTCCCCCGTGCCTTCCTTGACCCTGGA
AGGTGCCACTCCCACTGTCCTTTCCTAATAAAATGAGGAAATTGCATCGCATTGTCTGAGTAGGTGTCAT
TCTATTCTGGGGGGTGGGGTGGGGCAGGACAGCAAGGGGGAGGATTGGGAAGACAATAGCAGGCATGAGA
TCTCACGTGCGGACCGAGCGGCCGCAGGAACCCCTAGTGATGGAGTTGGCCACTCCCTCTCTGCGCGCTC
GCTCGCTCACTGAGGCCGGGCGACCAAAGGTCGCCCGACGCCCGGGCTTTGCCCGGGCGGCCTCAGTGAG
CGAGCGAGCGCGCAGCTGCCTGCAGGGGCGCCTGATGCGGTATTTTCTCCTTACGCATCTGTGCGGTATT
TCACACCGCATA
[95 nt withheld, positions 1763-1857]
T
[46 nt withheld, positions 1859-1904]
C
[141 nt withheld, positions 1906-2046]
CCTTTGACGTTGGAGTCCACGTTCTTT
[37 nt withheld, positions 2074-2110]
ACTCTATCTCGGGCTATTCTTTTGATTTATAAGGGATTTTGCCGATTTCGGTCTATTGGTTAAAAAATGA
GCTGATTTAACAAAAATTTAACGCGAATTTTAACAAAATATTAACGTTTACAATTTTATGGTGCACTCTC
AGTACAATCTGCTCTGATGCCGCATAGTTAAGCCAGCCCCGACACCCGCCAACACCCGCTGACGCGCCCT
GACGGGCTTGTCTGCTCCCGGCATCCGCTTACAGACAAGCTGTGACCGTCTCCGGGAGCTGCATGTGTCA
GAGGTTTTCACCGTCATCACCGAAACGCGCGAGACGAAAGGGCCTCGTGATACGCCTATTTTTATAGGTT
AATGTCATGATAATAATGGTTTCTTAGACGTCAGGTGGCACTTTTCGGGGAAATGTGCGCGGAACCCCTA
TTTGTTTATTTTTCTAAATACATTCAAATATGTATCCGCTCATGAGACAATAACCCTGATAAATGCTTCA
ATAATATTGAAAAAGGAAGAGTATGAGTATTCAACATTTCCGTGTCGCCCTTATTCCCTTTTTTGCGGCA
TTTTGCCTTCCTGTTTTTGCTCACCCAGAAACGCTGGTGAAAGTAAAAGATGCTGAAGATCAGTTGGGTG
CACGAGTGGGTTACATCGAACTGGATCTCAACAGCGGTAAGATCCTTGAGAGTTTTCGCCCCGAAGAACG
TTTTCCAATGATGAGCACTTTTAAAGTTCTGCTATGTGGCGCGGTATTATCCCGTATTGACGCCGGGCAA
GAGCAACTCGGTCGCCGCATACACTATTCTCAGAATGACTTGGTTGAGTACTCACCAGTCACAGAAAAGC
ATCTTACGGATGGCATGACAGTAAGAGAATTATGCAGTGCTGCCATAACCATGAGTGATAACACTGCGGC
CAACTTACTTCTGACAACGATCGGAGGACCGAAGGAGCTAACCGCTTTTTTGCACAACATGGGGGATCAT
GTAACTCGCCTTGATCGTTGGGAACCGGAGCTGAATGAAGCCATACCAAACGACGAGCGTGACACCACGA
TGCCTGTAGCAATGGCAACAACGTTGCGCAAACTATTAACTGGCGAACTACTTACTCTAGCTTCCCGGCA
ACAATTAATAGACTGGATGGAGGCGGATAAAGTTGCAGGACCACTTCTGCGCTCGGCCCTTCCGGCTGGC
TGGTTTATTGCTGATAAATCTGGAGCCGGTGAGCGTGGGTCTCGCGGTATCATTGCAGCACTGGGGCCAG
ATGGTAAGCCCTCCCGTATCGTAGTTATCTACACGACGGGGAGTCAGGCAACTATGGATGAACGAAATAG
ACAGATCGCTGAGATAGGTGCCTCACTGATTAAGCATTGGTAACTGTCAGACCAAGTTTACTCATATATA
CTTTAGATTGATTTAAAACTTCATTTTTAATTTAAAAGGATCTAGGTGAAGATCCTTTTTGATAATCTCA
TGACCAAAATCCCTTAACGTGAGTTTTCGTTCCACTGAGCGTCAGACCCCGTAGAAAAGATCAAAGGATC
TTCTTGAGATCCTTTTTTTCTGCGCGTAATCTGCTGCTTGCAAACAAAAAAACCACCGCTACCAGCGGTG
GTTTGTTTGCCGGATCAAGAGCTACCAACTCTTTTTCCGAAGGTAACTGGCTTCAGCAGAGCGCAGATAC
CAAATACTGTTCTTCTAGTGTAGCCGTAGTTAGGCCACCACTTCAAGAACTCTGTAGCACCGCCTACATA
CCTCGCTCTGCTAATCCTGTTACCAGTGGCTGCTGCCAGTGGCGATAAGTCGTGTCTTACCGGGTTGGAC
TCAAGACGATAGTTACCGGATAAGGCGCAGCGGTCGGGCTGAACGGGGGGTTCGTGCACACAGCCCAGCT
TGGAGCGAACGACCTACACCGAACTGAGATACCTACAGCGTGAGCTATGAGAAAGCGCCACGCTTCCCGA
AGGGAGAAAGGCGGACAGGTATCCGGTAAGCGGCAGGGTCGGAACAGGAGAGCGCACGAGGGAGCTTCCA
GGGGGAAACGCCTGGTATCTTTATAGTCCTGTCGGGTTTCGCCACCTCTGACTTGAGCGTCGATTTTTGT
GATGCTCGTCAGGGGGGCGGAGCCTATGGAAAAACGCCAGCAACGCGGCCTTTTTACGGTTCCTGGCCTT
TTGCTGGCCTTTTGCTCACATGTCCTGCAGGCAGCTGCGCGCTCGCTCGCTCACTGAGGCCGCCCGGGCG
TCGGGCGACCTTTGGTCGCCCGGCCTCAGTGAGCGAGCGAGCGCGCAGAGAGGGAGTGGCCAACTCCATC
ACTAGGGGTTCCTGCGGCCGCACGCGTTCTCCAGCATCACTTTCACCCACTGTTGCAGCTGGGAGGCACC
TTCTGACTGTGCCTGCTCACCCTCGAACCAGGAAGCCAAAGGCCACCCACAGGCTACAGTACACAGGTCA
CCTCATGCCACTGAAGGGACCCGAGAGGGAGAGAGCCTGGTTGAGGTGGCAGCTGCTTAATGACCTAGAT
GTCAGAGCTGATGGGCTACTACTGTCTGCTCATCTTGAGCAGAGAAACTGGGTCAGCCAAGACAAGACAC
CAAGAGCCGTGTTTGGCAAAACACCATTAGTTCCGTGGAACAAATCTTGATAGACTCATTTAGTGTCTCC
CGTCTATTAATTTAATGGCCAATAAAAGCAATGGCTGGGGAGAAAGCTCAGAACAAGGGCAAAGCTAGTC
G
Features (pLannotate 1.2.2; 14 found; start..end, strand, type, name):
    321..1037    +  CDS            SYFP2: SYFP2 is a basic (constitutively fluorescent) yellow fluorescent protein published in 2006, derived from Aequorea victoria. It is reported to be a very rapidly-maturing monomer with moderate acid sensitivity.
   1077..1234    +  misc_feature   WPRE (fragment): woodchuck hepatitis virus posttranscriptional regulatory element
   1240..1320    +  misc_feature   WPRE (fragment): woodchuck hepatitis virus posttranscriptional regulatory element
   1337..1448    +  polyA_signal   bGH poly(A) signal: bovine growth hormone polyadenylation signal
   1566..1706    +  repeat_region  AAV2 ITR: inverted terminal repeat of adeno-associated virus serotype 2 inverted
   1711..1762    -  misc_feature   bom (fragment): basis of mobility region from pBR322
   1781..2236    +  rep_origin     f1 ori (sequence partly withheld): f1 bacteriophage origin of replication; arrow indicates direction of (+) strand synthesis
   2237..2286    -  misc_feature   bom (fragment): basis of mobility region from pBR322
   2388..2423    -  CDS            rop (fragment): Rop protein, which maintains plasmids at low copy number; rop
   2518..2622    +  promoter       AmpR promoter: bla
   2623..3483    +  CDS            AmpR: β-lactamase; bla; confers resistance to ampicillin, carbenicillin, and related antibiotics
   3654..4242    +  rep_origin     ori: high-copy-number ColE1/pMB1/pBR322/pUC origin of replication
   4315..4342    +  repeat_region  AAV2 ITR (fragment): inverted terminal repeat of adeno-associated virus serotype 2 inverted
   4371..4398    +  repeat_region  AAV2 ITR (fragment): inverted terminal repeat of adeno-associated virus serotype 2 inverted
