[The description below was written by a language model from this plasmid's Addgene catalogue record and pLannotate feature annotations shown in this document.]
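Description:
AiP12715 - pAAV-AiE0708m-minBG-SYFP2-WPRE3-BGHpA (alias CN2715) is an AAV transfer plasmid built on a pAAV2 backbone, about 4.8 kb in the sequenced record. It is intended for packaging a reporter genome into recombinant adeno-associated virus for delivery to brain tissue. It is propagated in bacteria as a high-copy plasmid through a ColE1/pUC-type origin and selected with ampicillin via the bla gene and its own promoter. The backbone also carries an f1 phage origin and small remnants of the pBR322 bom and rop regions. The recorded growth strain is a recombination-deficient type often chosen to keep the repeat-rich ITRs intact.

The payload sits between AAV2 inverted terminal repeats, which provide the signals for genome replication and encapsidation. One ITR is annotated in full. The other appears only as two short fragments, which may reflect the difficulty of sequencing or annotating these hairpin regions rather than a real truncation. Within the cassette, the AiE0708m enhancer is placed upstream of a minimal beta-globin promoter (minBG). A minimal promoter has little activity alone, so expression depends on the cell-type specificity of the enhancer. Neither the enhancer nor minBG is annotated in the feature table; they presumably occupy the unannotated stretch between the left ITR and the reporter. The reporter is SYFP2, a rapidly maturing monomeric yellow fluorescent protein derived from Aequorea victoria. It is followed by WPRE3, a shortened woodchuck hepatitis virus posttranscriptional element detected as two fragments, which boosts transcript expression while saving packaging space, and by a bovine growth hormone polyadenylation signal.

The construct is used to label specific brain cell populations by enhancer-driven fluorescence, as part of a collection of enhancer AAVs for cortical cell types. The record does not state which population AiE0708m targets.
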