Addgene plasmid #230237: AiP12715 - pAAV-AiE0708m-minBG-SYFP2-WPRE3-BGHpA (Alias: CN2715)
Purpose: AiE0708m is an enhancer sequence, designed to drive AAV-mediated transgene expression in specific populations of brain cells
Depositing lab: Allen Institute for Brain Science & Boaz Levi. Depositing organization: Allen Institute. Publication: A suite of enhancer AAVs and transgenic mouse lines for genetic access to cortical cell types. Ben-Simon Y, Hooper M, Narayan S, Daigle TL, Dwivedi D, Way SW, Oster A, Stafford DA, Mich JK, Taormina MJ, Martinez RA, Opitz-Araya X, Roth JR, Alexander JR, Allen S, Amster A, Arbuckle J, Ayala A, Baker PM, Bakken TE, Barcelli T, Barta S, Bendrick J, Bertagnolli D, Bielstein C, Bishwakarma P, Bowlus J, Boyer G, Brouner K, Casian B, Casper T, Chakka AB, Chakrabarty R, Chance RK, Chavan S, Clark M, Colbert K, Collman F, Daniel S, Departee M, DiValentin P, Donadio N, Dotson N, Egdorf T, Fliss T, Gabitto M, Garcia J, Gary A, Gasperini M, Gloe J, Goldy J, Gore BB, Graybuck L, Greisman N, Haeseleer F, Halterman C, Haradon Z, Hastings SD, Helback O, Ho W, Hockemeyer D, Huang C, Huff S, Hunker A, Johansen N, Jones D, Juneau Z, Kalmbach B, Kannan M, Khem S, Kussick E, Kutsal R, Larsen R, Lee C, Lee AY, Leibly M, Lenz GH, Li S, Liang E, Lusk N, Madigan Z, Malloy J, Malone J, McCue R, Melchor J, Mollenkopf T, Moosman S, Morin E, Newman D, Ng L, Ngo K, Omstead V, Otto S, Oyama A, Pena N, Pham T, Phillips E, Pom CA, Potekhina L, Ransford S, Ray PL, Rette D, Reynoldson C, Rimorin C, Rocha D, Ruiz A, Sanchez REA, Sawyer L, Sedeno-Cortes A, Sevigny JP, Shapovalova N, Shepard N, Shulga L, Sigler AR, Siverts L, Soliman S, Somasundaram S, Staats B, Stewart K, Szelenyi E, Tieu M, Trader C, Tran A, van Velthoven CTJ, Walker M, Wang Y, Weed N, Wirthlin M, Wood T, Wynalda B, Yao Z, Zhou T, Ariza J, Dee N, Reding M, Ronellenfitch K, Mufti S, Sunkin SM, Smith KA, Esposito L, Waters J, Thyagarajan B, Yao S, Lein ES, Zeng H, Levi BP, Ngai J, Ting JT, Tasic B. Cell. 2025 May 16:S0092-8674(25)00513-6. doi: 10.1016/j.cell.2025.05.002. PubMed 40403729.
Backbone
  Vector backbone: pAAV2
  Vector type: AAV
Growth in bacteria
  Bacterial resistance: Ampicillin, 100 μg/mL
  Growth temperature: 37°C
  Growth strain: NEB Stable
  Copy number: High Copy
Gene/Insert
  Gene/Insert name: SYFP2
  Species: Synthetic
  Promoter: minBG
  Cloning method: Gibson Cloning
Terms and licenses: Academic/Nonprofit Terms; Industry Terms: Not Available to Industry
How to cite: AiP12715 - pAAV-AiE0708m-minBG-SYFP2-WPRE3-BGHpA (Alias: CN2715) was a gift from Allen Institute for Brain Science & Boaz Levi (Addgene plasmid # 230237 ; http://n2t.net/addgene:230237 ; RRID:Addgene_230237)
